Addgene plasmid #122986: pAAV hSyn mCh-IRES-SspB(micro)-BoNT/B(147-441, Y365A)
Purpose: AAV plasmid with human synapsin promoter driving mCh and SspB(micro)-BoNT/B amino acids 147-441 separated with an IRES element. Co-express with BoNT/B(1-146)-iLID construct for PA-BoNT
Depositing lab: Matthew Kennedy. Depositing organization: University of Colorado Denver and Anschutz Medical Campus. Publication: A Photoactivatable Botulinum Neurotoxin for Inducible Control of Neurotransmission. Liu Q, Sinnen BL, Boxer EE, Schneider MW, Grybko MJ, Buchta WC, Gibson ES, Wysoczynski CL, Ford CP, Gottschalk A, Aoto J, Tucker CL, Kennedy MJ. Neuron. 2019 Jan 15. pii: S0896-6273(19)30003-0. doi: 10.1016/j.neuron.2019.01.002. PubMed 30704911.
Backbone
  Vector backbone: pAAV hSyn
  Backbone size w/o insert (bp): 4500
  Total vector size (bp): 7200
  Vector type: Mammalian Expression, AAV
Growth in bacteria
  Bacterial resistance: Ampicillin, 100 μg/mL
  Growth temperature: 37°C
  Growth strain: NEB Stable
  Copy number: High Copy
Gene/Insert
  Gene/Insert name: mCh-IRES-SspB(micro)-BoNT/B(147-441)
  Species: Synthetic
  Insert size (bp): 2600
  Mutation: SspB contains R73Q "micro" mutation, BoNT/B contains Y365A mutation
  Promoter: human synapsin
  Tag / fusion protein: mCh
  Cloning method: Restriction Enzyme; 5′ cloning site NheI (not destroyed); 3′ cloning site EcoRI (not destroyed)
  Sequencing primers: 5′ actcagcgctgcctcagt; 3′ ccacatagcgtaaaaggagcaac
Resource information
  A portion of this plasmid was derived from a plasmid made by: SspB was obtained from Dr. Brian Kuhlman's lab (University of North Carolina, Chapel Hill) BoNT/B was a gift from Dr Thomas Binz (Hannover Medical School)
Terms and licenses: Academic/Nonprofit Terms; Industry Terms: Not Available to Industry
How to cite: pAAV hSyn mCh-IRES-SspB(micro)-BoNT/B(147-441, Y365A) was a gift from Matthew Kennedy (Addgene plasmid # 122986 ; http://n2t.net/addgene:122986 ; RRID:Addgene_122986)
