[The description below was written by a language model from this plasmid's Addgene catalogue record and pLannotate feature annotations shown in this document.]
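Description:
pAAV hSyn mCh-IRES-SspB(micro)-BoNT/B(147-441, Y365A) is an AAV transfer plasmid of about 7.2 kb for neuron-targeted mammalian expression of one half of a photoactivatable botulinum neurotoxin (PA-BoNT) system. It is propagated in bacteria through a high-copy ColE1/pUC-type origin with ampicillin selection from the β-lactamase gene, and it also carries an f1 phage origin. The expression cassette lies between AAV2 inverted terminal repeats, which allow it to be packaged into recombinant AAV. In the feature table the downstream ITR is annotated in full. The upstream one is detected only as two short fragments, which may reflect the difficulty of sequencing or annotating these repeats rather than a real truncation.

Within the ITRs, the human synapsin I promoter restricts expression to neurons and drives a bicistronic transcript. The first open reading frame is mCherry, which serves as a red fluorescent marker of transduced or transfected cells. A picornavirus-type IRES then initiates translation of a separate fusion protein, so mCherry is not physically attached to it. That fusion consists of SspB carrying the R73Q "micro" mutation joined to residues 147-441 of BoNT/B, the C-terminal part of the toxin's light-chain protease region, with a Y365A substitution. A WPRE and the human growth hormone polyadenylation signal follow to enhance transcript stability and processing.

The construct is meant to be co-expressed with a companion BoNT/B(1-146)-iLID plasmid. SspB is the binding partner of the light-switchable iLID module, so illumination brings the two toxin fragments together to reconstitute activity. This gives inducible control over neurotransmission.
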