Features (pLannotate 1.2.2; 18 found; start..end, strand, type, name):
     46..73      +  repeat_region  AAV2 ITR (fragment): inverted terminal repeat of adeno-associated virus serotype 2 inverted
    102..129     +  repeat_region  AAV2 ITR (fragment): inverted terminal repeat of adeno-associated virus serotype 2 inverted
    209..656     +  promoter       hSyn promoter: human synapsin I promoter; confers neuron-specific expression (Kügler et al., 2003)
    688..1395    +  CDS            mCherry: mCherry is a basic (constitutively fluorescent) red fluorescent protein published in 2004, derived from Discosoma sp.. It is reported to be a very rapidly-maturing monomer with low acid sensitivity.
   1744..1992    +  ncRNA          IRES Picorna: Accession: RF00229 - Picornavirus internal ribosome entry site (IRES)
   2022..2363    +  CDS            sspB (fragment): SSPB_HAEIN - Experimental evidence at protein level: Swiss-Prot protein existence level 1. Also stimulates degradation of the N-terminus of RseA (residues 1-108, alone or in complex with sigma-E) by ClpX-ClpP in a non-ssrA-mediated fashion. From Haemophilus influenzae (strain ATCC 51907 / DSM 11121 / KW20 / Rd).
   2412..3296    +  CDS            botB (fragment): BXB_CLOBK - Experimental evidence at protein level: Swiss-Prot protein existence level 1. [Botulinum neurotoxin B heavy chain]: Responsible for host epithelial cell transcytosis, host nerve cell targeting and translocation of light chain (LC) into host cytosol. Composed of 3 subdomains; the translocation domain (TD), and N-terminus and C- terminus of the receptor-binding domain (RBD). The RBD is responsible for the adherence of the toxin to the cell surface. It simultaneously recognizes 2 coreceptors; polysialated gangliosides and host synaptotagmin-1 and -2 (SYT1 and SYT2) which bind simultan
   3298..3322    +  misc_feature   MCS (fragment): pBluescript multiple cloning site
   3322..3910    +  misc_feature   WPRE: woodchuck hepatitis virus posttranscriptional regulatory element
   3942..4418    +  polyA_signal   hGH poly(A) signal: human growth hormone polyadenylation signal
   4458..4598    +  repeat_region  AAV2 ITR: inverted terminal repeat of adeno-associated virus serotype 2 inverted
   4603..4654    -  misc_feature   bom (fragment): basis of mobility region from pBR322
   4673..5128    +  rep_origin     f1 ori (sequence partly withheld): f1 bacteriophage origin of replication; arrow indicates direction of (+) strand synthesis
   5129..5178    -  misc_feature   bom (fragment): basis of mobility region from pBR322
   5280..5315    -  CDS            rop (fragment): Rop protein, which maintains plasmids at low copy number; rop
   5410..5514    +  promoter       AmpR promoter: bla
   5515..6375    +  CDS            AmpR: β-lactamase; bla; confers resistance to ampicillin, carbenicillin, and related antibiotics
   6546..7134    +  rep_origin     ori: high-copy-number ColE1/pMB1/pBR322/pUC origin of replication
>Addgene plasmid #122986 | pAAV hSyn mCh-IRES-SspB(micro)-BoNT/B(147-441, Y365A) | addgene full sequence | sequence record 238430 | Addgene NGS Result
TTCCTGGCCTTTTGCTGGCCTTTTGCTCACATGTCCTGCAGGCAGCTGCGCGCTCGCTCGCTCACTGAGG
CCGCCCGGGCGTCGGGCGACCTTTGGTCGCCCGGCCTCAGTGAGCGAGCGAGCGCGCAGAGAGGGAGTGG
CCAACTCCATCACTAGGGGTTCCTGCGGCCGCACGCGTGTGTCTAGACTGCAGAGGGCCCTGCGTATGAG
TGCAAGTGGGTTTTAGGACCAGGATGAGGCGGGGTGGGGGTGCCTACCTGACGACCGACCCCGACCCACT
GGACAAGCACCCAACCCCCATTCCCCAAATTGCGCATCCCCTATCAGAGAGGGGGAGGGGAAACAGGATG
CGGCGAGGCGCGTGCGCACTGCCAGCTTCAGCACCGCGGACAGTGCCTTCGCCCCCGCCTGGCGGCGCGC
GCCACCGCCGCCTCAGCACTGAAGGCGCGCTGACGTCACTCGCCGGTCCCCCGCAAACTCCCCTTCCCGG
CCACCTTGGTCGCGTCCGCGCCGCCGCCGGCCCAGCCGGACCGCACCACGCGAGGCGCGAGATAGGGGGG
CACGGGCGCGACCATCTGCGCTGCGGCGCCGGCGACTCAGCGCTGCCTCAGTCTGCGGTGGGCAGCGGAG
GAGTCGTGTCGTGCCTGAGAGCGCAGTCGAGAAGGTACCGGATCTGCTAGCGCCACCATGGTGAGCAAGG
GCGAGGAGGATAACATGGCCATCATCAAGGAGTTCATGCGCTTCAAGGTGCACATGGAGGGCTCCGTGAA
CGGCCACGAGTTCGAGATCGAGGGCGAGGGCGAGGGCCGCCCCTACGAGGGCACCCAGACCGCCAAGCTG
AAGGTGACCAAGGGTGGCCCCCTGCCCTTCGCCTGGGACATCCTGTCCCCTCAGTTCATGTACGGCTCCA
AGGCCTACGTGAAGCACCCCGCCGACATCCCCGACTACTTGAAGCTGTCCTTCCCCGAGGGCTTCAAGTG
GGAGCGCGTGATGAACTTCGAGGACGGCGGCGTGGTGACCGTGACCCAGGACTCCTCCCTGCAGGACGGC
GAGTTCATCTACAAGGTGAAGCTGCGCGGCACCAACTTCCCCTCCGACGGCCCCGTAATGCAGAAGAAGA
CCATGGGCTGGGAGGCCTCCTCCGAGCGGATGTACCCCGAGGACGGCGCCCTGAAGGGCGAGATCAAGCA
GAGGCTGAAGCTGAAGGACGGCGGCCACTACGACGCTGAGGTCAAGACCACCTACAAGGCCAAGAAGCCC
GTGCAGCTGCCCGGCGCCTACAACGTCAACATCAAGTTGGACATCACCTCCCACAACGAGGACTACACCA
TCGTGGAACAGTACGAACGCGCCGAGGGCCGCCACTCCACCGGCGGCATGGACGAGCTGTACAAGTGTGG
CGGCTAGTACTCCGGTATTGCGGTACCCTTGTACGCCTGTTTTATACTCCCTTCCCGTAACTTAGACGCA
CAAAACCAAGTTCAATAGAAGGGGGTACAAACCAGTACCACCACGAACAAGCACTTCTGTTTCCCCGGTG
ATGTCGTATAGACTGCTTGCGTGGTTGAAAGCGACGGATCCGTTATCCGCTTATGTACTTCGAGAAGCCC
AGTACCACCTCGGAATCTTCGATGCGTTGCGCTCAGCACTCAACCCCAGAGTGTAGCTTAGGCTGATGAG
TCTGGACATCCCTCACCGGTGACGGTGGTCCAGGCTGCGTTGGCGACCTACCTATGGCTAACGCCATGGG
ACGCTAGTTGTGAACAAGGTGTGAAGAGCCTATTGAGCTACATAAGAATCCTCCGGCCCCTGAATGCGGC
TAATCCCAACCTCGGAGCAGGTGGTCACAAACCAGTGATTGGCCTGTCGTAACGCGCAAGTCCGTGGCGG
AACCGACTACTTTGGGTGTCCGTGTTTCCTTTTATTTTATTGTGGCTGCTTATGGTGACAATCACAGATT
GTTATCATAAAGCGAATTGGATAGGATCAAGCTTATCGATACCGTCGACCTCGAGGCCACCATGGAATAC
AGCTCCCCGAAACGCCCTAAGCTGCTGCGTGAATATTACGATTGGCTGGTTGATAACAGCTTTACCCCAT
ATCTGGTGGTGGATGCCACATACCTGGGCGTGAACGTGCCCGTGGAGTATGTGAAAGACGGTCAGATCGT
GCTGAATCTGTCTGCAAGTGCGACCGGCAACCTGCAACTGACAAATGATTTTATCCAGTTCAACGCCCAG
TTTAAGGGCGTGTCTCGTGAACTGTATATCCCGATGGGTGCCGCTCTGGCCATTTACGCTCGCGAGAACG
GCGATGGTGTGATGTTCGAACCAGAAGAAATCTATGACGAGCTGAATATTGAGCTCGGTGGCGGTGGCTC
TGGAGGTGGTGGGTCCGGAGGAGGCGGCCGCGAAGTGGAGCGAAAAAAAGGTATTTTCGCAAATTTAATA
ATATTTGGACCTGGGCCAGTTTTAAATGAAAATGAGACTATAGATATAGGTATACAAAATCATTTTGCAT
CAAGGGAAGGCTTCGGGGGTATAATGCAAATGAAGTTTTGCCCAGAATATGTAAGCGTATTTAATAATGT
TCAAGAAAACAAAGGCGCAAGTATATTTAATAGACGTGGATATTTTTCAGATCCAGCCTTGATATTAATG
CATGAACTTATACATGTTTTACATGGATTATATGGCATTAAAGTAGATGATTTACCAATTGTACCAAATG
AAAAAAAATTTTTTATGCAATCTACAGATGCTATACAGGCAGAAGAACTATATACATTTGGAGGACAAGA
TCCCAGCATCATAACTCCTTCTACGGATAAAAGTATCTATGATAAAGTTTTGCAAAATTTTAGAGGGATA
GTTGATAGACTTAACAAGGTTTTAGTTTGCATATCAGATCCTAACATTAATATTAATATATATAAAAATA
AATTTAAAGATAAATATAAATTCGTTGAAGATTCTGAGGGAAAATATAGTATAGATGTAGAAAGTTTTGA
TAAATTATATAAAAGCTTAATGTTTGGTTTTACAGAAACTAATATAGCAGAAAATGCCAAAATAAAAACT
AGAGCTTCTTATTTTAGTGATTCCTTACCACCAGTAAAAATAAAAAATTTATTAGATAATGAAATCTATA
CTATAGAGGAAGGGTTTAATATATCTGATAAAGATATGGAAAAAGAATATAGAGGTCAGAATAAAGCTAT
AAATAAACAAGCTTATGAAGAAATTAGCAAGGAGCATTTGGCTGTATATAAGATACAAATGTGTAAAAGT
GTTAAATGAATTCGATATCAAGCTTATCGATAATCAACCTCTGGATTACAAAATTTGTGAAAGATTGACT
GGTATTCTTAACTATGTTGCTCCTTTTACGCTATGTGGATACGCTGCTTTAATGCCTTTGTATCATGCTA
TTGCTTCCCGTATGGCTTTCATTTTCTCCTCCTTGTATAAATCCTGGTTGCTGTCTCTTTATGAGGAGTT
GTGGCCCGTTGTCAGGCAACGTGGCGTGGTGTGCACTGTGTTTGCTGACGCAACCCCCACTGGTTGGGGC
ATTGCCACCACCTGTCAGCTCCTTTCCGGGACTTTCGCTTTCCCCCTCCCTATTGCCACGGCGGAACTCA
TCGCCGCCTGCCTTGCCCGCTGCTGGACAGGGGCTCGGCTGTTGGGCACTGACAATTCCGTGGTGTTGTC
GGGGAAATCATCGTCCTTTCCTTGGCTGCTCGCCTATGTTGCCACCTGGATTCTGCGCGGGACGTCCTTC
TGCTACGTCCCTTCGGCCCTCAATCCAGCGGACCTTCCTTCCCGCGGCCTGCTGCCGGCTCTGCGGCCTC
TTCCGCGTCTTCGCCTTCGCCCTCAGACGAGTCGGATCTCCCTTTGGGCCGCCTCCCCGCATCGATACCG
AGCGCTGCTCGAGAGATCTACGGGTGGCATCCCTGTGACCCCTCCCCAGTGCCTCTCCTGGCCCTGGAAG
TTGCCACTCCAGTGCCCACCAGCCTTGTCCTAATAAAATTAAGTTGCATCATTTTGTCTGACTAGGTGTC
CTTCTATAATATTATGGGGTGGAGGGGGGTGGTATGGAGCAAGGGGCAAGTTGGGAAGACAACCTGTAGG
GCCTGCGGGGTCTATTGGGAACCAAGCTGGAGTGCAGTGGCACAATCTTGGCTCACTGCAATCTCCGCCT
CCTGGGTTCAAGCGATTCTCCTGCCTCAGCCTCCCGAGTTGTTGGGATTCCAGGCATGCATGACCAGGCT
CAGCTAATTTTTGTTTTTTTGGTAGAGACGGGGTTTCACCATATTGGCCAGGCTGGTCTCCAACTCCTAA
TCTCAGGTGATCTACCCACCTTGGCCTCCCAAATTGCTGGGATTACAGGCGTGAACCACTGCTCCCTTCC
CTGTCCTTCTGATTTTGTAGGTAACCACGTGCGGACCGAGCGGCCGCAGGAACCCCTAGTGATGGAGTTG
GCCACTCCCTCTCTGCGCGCTCGCTCGCTCACTGAGGCCGGGCGACCAAAGGTCGCCCGACGCCCGGGCT
TTGCCCGGGCGGCCTCAGTGAGCGAGCGAGCGCGCAGCTGCCTGCAGGGGCGCCTGATGCGGTATTTTCT
CCTTACGCATCTGTGCGGTATTTCACACCGCATA
[95 nt withheld, positions 4655-4749]
T
[46 nt withheld, positions 4751-4796]
C
[141 nt withheld, positions 4798-4938]
CCTTTGACGTTGGAGTCCACGTTCTTT
[37 nt withheld, positions 4966-5002]
ACTCTATCTCGGGCTATTCTTTTGATTTATAAGGGATTTTGCCGATTTCGGTCTATTGGTTAAAAAATGA
GCTGATTTAACAAAAATTTAACGCGAATTTTAACAAAATATTAACGTTTACAATTTTATGGTGCACTCTC
AGTACAATCTGCTCTGATGCCGCATAGTTAAGCCAGCCCCGACACCCGCCAACACCCGCTGACGCGCCCT
GACGGGCTTGTCTGCTCCCGGCATCCGCTTACAGACAAGCTGTGACCGTCTCCGGGAGCTGCATGTGTCA
GAGGTTTTCACCGTCATCACCGAAACGCGCGAGACGAAAGGGCCTCGTGATACGCCTATTTTTATAGGTT
AATGTCATGATAATAATGGTTTCTTAGACGTCAGGTGGCACTTTTCGGGGAAATGTGCGCGGAACCCCTA
TTTGTTTATTTTTCTAAATACATTCAAATATGTATCCGCTCATGAGACAATAACCCTGATAAATGCTTCA
ATAATATTGAAAAAGGAAGAGTATGAGTATTCAACATTTCCGTGTCGCCCTTATTCCCTTTTTTGCGGCA
TTTTGCCTTCCTGTTTTTGCTCACCCAGAAACGCTGGTGAAAGTAAAAGATGCTGAAGATCAGTTGGGTG
CACGAGTGGGTTACATCGAACTGGATCTCAACAGCGGTAAGATCCTTGAGAGTTTTCGCCCCGAAGAACG
TTTTCCAATGATGAGCACTTTTAAAGTTCTGCTATGTGGCGCGGTATTATCCCGTATTGACGCCGGGCAA
GAGCAACTCGGTCGCCGCATACACTATTCTCAGAATGACTTGGTTGAGTACTCACCAGTCACAGAAAAGC
ATCTTACGGATGGCATGACAGTAAGAGAATTATGCAGTGCTGCCATAACCATGAGTGATAACACTGCGGC
CAACTTACTTCTGACAACGATCGGAGGACCGAAGGAGCTAACCGCTTTTTTGCACAACATGGGGGATCAT
GTAACTCGCCTTGATCGTTGGGAACCGGAGCTGAATGAAGCCATACCAAACGACGAGCGTGACACCACGA
TGCCTGTAGCAATGGCAACAACGTTGCGCAAACTATTAACTGGCGAACTACTTACTCTAGCTTCCCGGCA
ACAATTAATAGACTGGATGGAGGCGGATAAAGTTGCAGGACCACTTCTGCGCTCGGCCCTTCCGGCTGGC
TGGTTTATTGCTGATAAATCTGGAGCCGGTGAGCGTGGGTCTCGCGGTATCATTGCAGCACTGGGGCCAG
ATGGTAAGCCCTCCCGTATCGTAGTTATCTACACGACGGGGAGTCAGGCAACTATGGATGAACGAAATAG
ACAGATCGCTGAGATAGGTGCCTCACTGATTAAGCATTGGTAACTGTCAGACCAAGTTTACTCATATATA
CTTTAGATTGATTTAAAACTTCATTTTTAATTTAAAAGGATCTAGGTGAAGATCCTTTTTGATAATCTCA
TGACCAAAATCCCTTAACGTGAGTTTTCGTTCCACTGAGCGTCAGACCCCGTAGAAAAGATCAAAGGATC
TTCTTGAGATCCTTTTTTTCTGCGCGTAATCTGCTGCTTGCAAACAAAAAAACCACCGCTACCAGCGGTG
GTTTGTTTGCCGGATCAAGAGCTACCAACTCTTTTTCCGAAGGTAACTGGCTTCAGCAGAGCGCAGATAC
CAAATACTGTTCTTCTAGTGTAGCCGTAGTTAGGCCACCACTTCAAGAACTCTGTAGCACCGCCTACATA
CCTCGCTCTGCTAATCCTGTTACCAGTGGCTGCTGCCAGTGGCGATAAGTCGTGTCTTACCGGGTTGGAC
TCAAGACGATAGTTACCGGATAAGGCGCAGCGGTCGGGCTGAACGGGGGGTTCGTGCACACAGCCCAGCT
TGGAGCGAACGACCTACACCGAACTGAGATACCTACAGCGTGAGCTATGAGAAAGCGCCACGCTTCCCGA
AGGGAGAAAGGCGGACAGGTATCCGGTAAGCGGCAGGGTCGGAACAGGAGAGCGCACGAGGGAGCTTCCA
GGGGGAAACGCCTGGTATCTTTATAGTCCTGTCGGGTTTCGCCACCTCTGACTTGAGCGTCGATTTTTGT
GATGCTCGTCAGGGGGGCGGAGCCTATGGAAAAACGCCAGCAACGCGGCCTTTTTACGG
